>Addgene plasmid | pBAD_SynPspA Sequencing Result | analyzer sequence | sequence record 452317
ATCACGTGGCCCGAGAGCTGCATCCGGAGTACTTCAAGAACTGCTGATATCGAGCTTGCTACAAGGGACT
TTCCGCTGGGGACTTTCCAGGGAGGCGTGGCCTGGGCGGGACTGGGGAGTGGCGAGCCCTCAGATCCTGC
ATATAAGCAGCTGCTTTTTGCCTGTACTGGGTCTCTCTGGTTAGACCAGATCTGAGCCTGGGAGCTCTCT
GGCTAACTAGGGAACCCACTGCTTAAGCCTCAATAAAGCTTGCCTTGAGTGCTTCAAGTAGTGTGTGCCC
GTCTGTTGTGTGACTCTGGTAACTAGAGATCCCTCAGACCCTTTTAGTCAGTGTGGAAAATCTCTAGCAG
TGGCGCCCGAACAGGGACTTGAAAGCGAAAGGGAAACCAGAGGAGCTCTCTCGACGCAGGACTCGGCTTG
CTGAAGCGCGCACGGCAAGAGGCGAGGGGCGGCGACTGGTGAGTACGCCAAAAATTTTGACTAGCGGAGG
CTAGAAGGAGAGAGATGGGTGCGAGAGCGTCAGTATTAAGCGGGGGAGAATTAGATCGCGATGGGAAAAA
ATTCGGTTAAGGCCAGGGGGAAAGAAAAAATATAAATTAAAACATATAGTATGGGCAAGCAGGGAGCTAG
AACGATTCGCAGTTAATCCTGGCCTGTTAGAAACATCAGAAGGCTGTAGACAAATACTGGGACAGCTACA
ACCATCCCTTCAGACAGGATCAGAAGAACTTAGATCATTATATAATACAGTAGCAACCCTCTATTGTGTG
CATCAAAGGATAGAGATAAAAGACACCAAGGAAGCTTTAGACAAGATAGAGGAAGAGCAAAACAAAAGTA
AGACCACCGCACAGCAAGCGGCCGCTGATCTTCAGACCTGGAGGAGGAGATATGAGGGACAATTGGAGAA
GTGAATTATATAAATATAAAGTAGTAAAAATTGAACCATTAGGAGTAGCACCCACCAAGGCAAAGAGAAG
AGTGGTGCAGAGAGAAAAAAGAGCAGTGGGAATAGGAGCTTTGTTCCTTGGGTTCTTGGGAGCAGCAGGA
AGCACTATGGGCGCAGCGTCAATGACGCTGACGGTACAGGCCAGACAATTATTGTCTGGTATAGTGCAGC
AGCAGAACAATTTGCTGAGGGCTATTGAGGCGCAACAGCATCTGTTGCAACTCACAGTCTGGGGCATCAA
GCAGCTCCAGGCAAGAATCCTGGCTGTGGAAAGATACCTAAAGGATCAACAGCTCCTGGGGATTTGGGGT
TGCTCTGGAAAACTCATTTGCACCACTGCTGTGCCTTGGAATGCTAGTTGGAGTAATAAATCTCTGGAAC
AGATTTGGAATCACACGACCTGGATGGAGTGGGACAGAGAAATTAACAATTACACAAGCTTAATACACTC
CTTAATTGAAGAATCGCAAAACCAGCAAGAAAAGAATGAACAAGAATTATTGGAATTAGATAAATGGGCA
AGTTTGTGGAATTGGTTTAACATAACAAATTGGCTGTGGTATATAAAATTATTCATAATGATAGTAGGAG
GCTTGGTAGGTTTAAGAATAGTTTTTGCTGTACTTTCTATAGTGAATAGAGTTAGGCAGGGATATTCACC
ATTATCGTTTCAGACCCACCTCCCAACCCCGAGGGGACCCGACAGGCCCGAAGGAATAGAAGAAGAAGGT
GGAGAGAGAGACAGAGACAGATCCATTCGATTAGTGAACGGATCTCGACGGTATCGATCACGAGACTAGC
CTCGACCATCGATGTCGACGATAAGCTTTGCAAAGATGGATAAAGTTTTAAACAGAGAGGAATCTTTGCA
GCTAATGGACCTTCTAGGTCTTGAAAGGAGTGGGAATTGGCTCCGGTGCCCGTCAGTGGGCAGAGCGCAC
ATCGCCCACAGTCCCCGAGAAGTTGGGGGGAGGGGTCGGCAATTGAACCGGTGCCTAGAGAAGGTGGCGC
GGGGTAAACTGGGAAAGTGATGTCGTGTACTGGCTCCGCCTTTTTCCCGAGGGTGGGGGAGAACCGTATA
TAAGTGCAGTAGTCGCCGTGAACGTTCTTTTTCGCAACGGGTTTGCCGCCAGAACACAGGTAAGTGCCGT
GTGTGGTTCCCGCGGGCCTGGCCTCTTTACGGGTTATGGCCCTTGCGTGCCTTGAATTACTTCCACCTGG
CTGCAGTACGTGATTCTTGATCCCGAGCTTCGGGTTGGAAGTGGGTGGGAGAGTTCGAGGCCTTGCGCTT
AAGGAGCCCCTTCGCCTCGTGCTTGAGTTGAGGCCTGGCCTGGGCGCTGGGGCCGCCGCGTGCGAATCTG
GTGGCACCTTCGCGCCTGTCTCGCTGCTTTCGATAAGTCTCTAGCCATTTAAAATTTTTGATGACCTGCT
GCGACGCTTTTTTTCTGGCAAGATAGTCTTGTAAATGCGGGCCAAGATCTGCACACTGGTATTTCGGTTT
TTGGGGCCGCGGGCGGCGACGGGGCCCGTGCGTCCCAGCGCACATGTTCGGCGAGGCGGGGCCTGCGAGC
GCGGCCACCGAGAATCGGACGGGGGTAGTCTCAAGCTGGCCGGCCTGCTCTGGTGCCTGGCCTCGCGCCG
CCGTGTATCGCCCCGCCCTGGGCGGCAAGGCTGGCCCGGTCGGCACCAGTTGCGTGAGCGGAAAGATGGC
CGCTTCCCGGCCCTGCTGCAGGGAGCTCAAAATGGAGGACGCGGCGCTCGGGAGAGCGGGCGGGTGAGTC
ACCCACACAAAGGAAAAGGGCCTTTCCGTCCTCAGCCGTCGCTTCATGTGACTCCACGGAGTACCGGGCG
CCGTCCAGGCACCTCGATTAGTTCTCGAGCTTTTGGAGTACGTCGTCTTTAGGTTGGGGGGAGGGGTTTT
ATGCGATGGAGTTTCCCCACACTGAGTGGGTGGAGACTGAAGTTAGGCCAGCTTGGCACTTGATGTAATT
CTCCTTGGAATTTGCCCTTTTTGAGTTTGGATCTTGGTTCATTCTCAAGCCTCAGACAGTGGTTCAAAGT
TTTTTTCTTCCATTTCAGGTGTCGTGAGGAATTTCGACATTTAAATTTAATTAATCTCGACGGTATCGGT
TAACTTTTAAAAGAAAAGGGGGGATTGGGGGGTACAGTGCAGGGGAAAGAATAGTAGACATAATAGCAAC
AGACATACAAACTAAAGAATTACAAAAACAAATTACAAAAATTCAAAATTTTATCGATCACGAGACTAGC
CTCGAGGTTTAAACCTGCAGGCGCGCCGGATCCCCCGGGGCGATCGCACGCGTACTAGTAAACTACGGGC
TGCAGGAATTCCGCCCCCCCCCCCCTAACGTTACTGGCCGAAGCCGCTTGGAATAAGGCCGGTGTGCGTT
TGTCTATATGTTATTTTCCACCATATTGCCGTCTTTTGGCAATGTGAGGGCCCGGAAACCTGGCCCTGTC
TTCTTGACGAGCATTCCTAGGGGTCTTTCCCCTCTCGCCAAAGGAATGCAAGGTCTGTTGAATGTCGTGA
AGGAAGCAGTTCCTCTGGAAGCTTCTTGAAGACAAACAACGTCTGTAGCGACCCTTTGCAGGCAGCGGAA
CCCCCCACCTGGCGACAGGTGCCTCTGCGGCCAAAAGCCACGTGTATAAGATACACCTGCAAAGGCGGCA
CAACCCCAGTGCCACGTTGTGAGTTGGATAGTTGTGGAAAGAGTCAAATGGCTCTCCTCAAGCGTATTCA
ACAAGGGGCTGAAGGATGCCCAGAAGGTACCCCATTGTATGGGATCTGATCTGGGGCCTCGGTGCACATG
CTTTACATGTGTTTAGTCGAGGTTAAAAAAACGTCTAGGCCCCCCGAACCACGGGGACGTGGTTTTCCTT
TGAAAAACACGATGATAAGCTTGCCACAACCCACAAGGAGACGACCTTCCATGACCGAGTACAAGCCCAC
GGTGCGCCTCGCCACCCGCGACGACGTCCCCCGGGCCGTACGCACCCTCGCCGCCGCGTTCGCCGACTAC
CCCGCCACGCGCCACACCGTCGACCCGGACCGCCACATCGAGCGGGTCACCGAGCTGCAAGAACTCTTCC
TCACGCGCGTCGGGCTCGACATCGGCAAGGTGTGGGTCGCGGACGACGGCGCCGCGGTGGCGGTCTGGAC
CACGCCGGAGAGCGTCGAAGCGGGGGCGGTGTTCGCCGAGATCGGCCCGCGCATGGCCGAGTTGAGCGGT
TCCCGGCTGGCCGCGCAGCAACAGATGGAAGGCCTCCTGGCGCCGCACCGGCCCAAGGAGCCCGCGTGGT
TCCTGGCCACCGTCGGCGTCTCGCCCGACCACCAGGGCAAGGGTCTGGGCAGCGCCGTCGTGCTCCCCGG
AGTGGAGGCGGCCGAGCGCGCCGGGGTGCCCGCCTTCCTGGAGACCTCCGCGCCCCGCAACCTCCCCTTC
TACGAGCGGCTCGGCTTCACCGTCACCGCCGACGTCGAGGTGCCCGAAGGACCGCGCACCTGGTGCATGA
CCCGCAAGCCCGGTGCCTGAGTCGACCTCGAGGGAATTCCGATAATCAACCTCTGGATTACAAAATTTGT
GAAAGATTGACTGGTATTCTTAACTATGTTGCTCCTTTTACGCTATGTGGATACGCTGCTTTAATGCCTT
TGTATCATGCTATTGCTTCCCGTATGGCTTTCATTTTCTCCTCCTTGTATAAATCCTGGTTGCTGTCTCT
TTATGAGGAGTTGTGGCCCGTTGTCAGGCAACGTGGCGTGGTGTGCACTGTGTTTGCTGACGCAACCCCC
ACTGGTTGGGGCATTGCCACCACCTGTCAGCTCCTTTCCGGGACTTTCGCTTTCCCCCTCCCTATTGCCA
CGGCGGAACTCATCGCCGCCTGCCTTGCCCGCTGCTGGACAGGGGCTCGGCTGTTGGGCACTGACAATTC
CGTGGTGTTGTCGGGGAAGCTGACGTCCTTTCCATGGCTGCTCGCCTGTGTTGCCACCTGGATTCTGCGC
GGGACGTCCTTCTGCTACGTCCCTTCGGCCCTCAATCCAGCGGACCTTCCTTCCCGCGGCCTGCTGCCGG
CTCTGCGGCCTCTTCCGCGTCTTCGCCTTCGCCCTCAGACGAGTCGGATCTCCCTTTGGGCCGCCTCCCC
GCATCGGGAATTCGAGCTCGGTACCTTTAAGACCAATGACTTACAAGGCAGCTGTAGATCTTAGCCACTT
TTTAAAAGAAAAGGGGGGACTGGAAGGGCTAATTCACTCCCAACGAAGACAAGATGGGATCAATTCACCA
TGGGAATAACTTCGTATAGCATACATTATACGAAGTTATGCTGCTTTTTGCTTGTACTGGGTCTCTCTGG
TTAGACCAGATCTGAGCCTGGGAGCTCTCTGGCTAACTAGGGAACCCACTGCTTAAGCCTCAATAAAGCT
TGCCTTGAGTGCTTCAAGTAGTGTGTGCCCGTCTGTTGTGTGACTCTGGTAACTAGAGATCCCTCAGACC
CTTTTAGTCAGTGTGGAAAATCTCTAGCAGCATCTAGAATTAATTCCGTGTATTCTATAGTGTCACCTAA
ATCGTATGTGTATGATACATAAGGTTATGTATTAATTGTAGCCGCGTTCTAACGACAATATGTACAAGCC
TAATTGTGTAGCATCTGGCTTACTGAAGCAGACCCTATCATCTCTCTCGTAAACTGCCGTCAGAGTCGGT
TTGGTTGGACGAACCTTCTGAGTTTCTGGTAACGCCGTCCCGCACCCGGAAATGGTCAGCGAACCAATCA
GCAGGGTCATCGCTAGCCAGATCCTCTACGCCGGACGCATCGTGGCCGGCATCACCGGCGCCACAGGTGC
GGTTGCTGGCGCCTATATCGCCGACATCACCGATGGGGAAGATCGGGCTCGCCACTTCGGGCTCATGAGC
GCTTGTTTCGGCGTGGGTATGGTGGCAGGCCCCGTGGCCGGGGGACTGTTGGGCGCCATCTCCTTGCATG
CACCATTCCTTGCGGCGGCGGTGCTCAACGGCCTCAACCTACTACTGGGCTGCTTCCTAATGCAGGAGTC
GCATAAGGGAGAGCGTCGAATGGTGCACTCTCAGTACAATCTGCTCTGATGCCGCATAGTTAAGCCAGCC
CCGACACCCGCCAACACCCGCTGACGCGCCCTGACGGGCTTGTCTGCTCCCGGCATCCGCTTACAGACAA
GCTGTGACCGTCTCCGGGAGCTGCATGTGTCAGAGGTTTTCACCGTCATCACCGAAACGCGCGAGACGAA
AGGGCCTCGTGATACGCCTATTTTTATAGGTTAATGTCATGATAATAATGGTTTCTTAGACGTCAGGTGG
CACTTTTCGGGGAAATGTGCGCGGAACCCCTATTTGTTTATTTTTCTAAATACATTCAAATATGTATCCG
CTCATGAGACAATAACCCTGATAAATGCTTCAATAATATTGAAAAAGGAAGAGTATGAGTATTCAACATT
TCCGTGTCGCCCTTATTCCCTTTTTTGCGGCATTTTGCCTTCCTGTTTTTGCTCACCCAGAAACGCTGGT
GAAAGTAAAAGATGCTGAAGATCAGTTGGGTGCACGAGTGGGTTACATCGAACTGGATCTCAACAGCGGT
AAGATCCTTGAGAGTTTTCGCCCCGAAGAACGTTTTCCAATGATGAGCACTTTTAAAGTTCTGCTATGTG
GCGCGGTATTATCCCGTATTGACGCCGGGCAAGAGCAACTCGGTCGCCGCATACACTATTCTCAGAATGA
CTTGGTTGAGTACTCACCAGTCACAGAAAAGCATCTTACGGATGGCATGACAGTAAGAGAATTATGCAGT
GCTGCCATAACCATGAGTGATAACACTGCGGCCAACTTACTTCTGACAACGATCGGAGGACCGAAGGAGC
TAACCGCTTTTTTGCACAACATGGGGGATCATGTAACTCGCCTTGATCGTTGGGAACCGGAGCTGAATGA
AGCCATACCAAACGACGAGCGTGACACCACGATGCCTGTAGCAATGGCAACAACGTTGCGCAAACTATTA
ACTGGCGAACTACTTACTCTAGCTTCCCGGCAACAATTAATAGACTGGATGGAGGCGGATAAAGTTGCAG
GACCACTTCTGCGCTCGGCCCTTCCGGCTGGCTGGTTTATTGCTGATAAATCTGGAGCCGGTGAGCGTGG
GTCTCGCGGTATCATTGCAGCACTGGGGCCAGATGGTAAGCCCTCCCGTATCGTAGTTATCTACACGACG
GGGAGTCAGGCAACTATGGATGAACGAAATAGACAGATCGCTGAGATAGGTGCCTCACTGATTAAGCATT
GGTAACTGTCAGACCAAGTTTACTCATATATACTTTAGATTGATTTAAAACTTCATTTTTAATTTAAAAG
GATCTAGGTGAAGATCCTTTTTGATAATCTCATGACCAAAATCCCTTAACGTGAGTTTTCGTTCCACTGA
GCGTCAGACCCCGTAGAAAAGATCAAAGGATCTTCTTGAGATCCTTTTTTTCTGCGCGTAATCTGCTGCT
TGCAAACAAAAAAACCACCGCTACCAGCGGTGGTTTGTTTGCCGGATCAAGAGCTACCAACTCTTTTTCC
GAAGGTAACTGGCTTCAGCAGAGCGCAGATACCAAATACTGTTCTTCTAGTGTAGCCGTAGTTAGGCCAC
CACTTCAAGAACTCTGTAGCACCGCCTACATACCTCGCTCTGCTAATCCTGTTACCAGTGGCTGCTGCCA
GTGGCGATAAGTCGTGTCTTACCGGGTTGGACTCAAGACGATAGTTACCGGATAAGGCGCAGCGGTCGGG
CTGAACGGGGGGTTCGTGCACACAGCCCAGCTTGGAGCGAACGACCTACACCGAACTGAGATACCTACAG
CGTGAGCTATGAGAAAGCGCCACGCTTCCCGAAGGGAGAAAGGCGGACAGGTATCCGGTAAGCGGCAGGG
TCGGAACAGGAGAGCGCACGAGGGAGCTTCCAGGGGGAAACGCCTGGTATCTTTATAGTCCTGTCGGGTT
TCGCCACCTCTGACTTGAGCGTCGATTTTTGTGATGCTCGTCAGGGGGGCGGAGCCTATGGAAAAACGCC
AGCAACGCGGCCTTTTTACGGTTCCTGGCCTTTTGCTGGCCTTTTGCTCACATGTTCTTTCCTGCGTTAT
CCCCTGATTCTGTGGATAACCGTATTACCGCCTTTGAGTGAGCTGATACCGCTCGCCGCAGCCGAACGAC
CGAGCGCAGCGAGTCAGTGAGCGAGGAAGCGGAAGAGCGCCCAATACGCAAACCGCCTCTCCCCGCGCGT
TGGCCGATTCATTAATGCAGCTGTGGAATGTGTGTCAGTTAGGGTGTGGAAAGTCCCCAGGCTCCCCAGC
AGGCAGAAGTATGCAAAGCATGCATCTCAATTAGTCAGCAACCAGGTGTGGAAAGTCCCCAGGCTCCCCA
GCAGGCAGAAGTATGCAAAGCATGCATCTCAATTAGTCAGCAACCATAGTCCCGCCCCTAACTCCGCCCA
TCCCGCCCCTAACTCCGCCCAGTTCCGCCCATTCTCCGCCCCATGGCTGACTAATTTTTTTTATTTATGC
AGAGGCCGAGGCCGCCTCGGCCTCTGAGCTATTCCAGAAGTAGTGAGGAGGCTTTTTTGGAGGCCTAGGC
TTTTGCAAAAAGCTTGGACACAAGACAGGCTTGCGAGATATGTTTGAGAATACCACTTTATCCCGCGTCA
GGGAGAGGCAGTGCGTAAAAAGACGCGGACTCATGTGAAATACTGGTTTTTAGTGCGCCAGATCTCTATA
ATCTCGCGCAACCTATTTTCCCCTCGAACACTTTTTAAGCCGTAGATAAACAGGCTGGGACACTTCACAT
GAGCGAAAAATACATCGTCACCTGGGACATGTTGCAGATCCATGCACGTAAACTCGCAAGCCGACTGATG
CCTTCTGAACAATGGAAAGGCATTATTGCCGTAAGCCGTGGCGGTCTGTACCGGGTGCGTTACTGGCGCG
TGAACTGGGTATTCGTCATGTCGATACCGTTTGTATTTCCAGCTACGATCACGACAACCAGCGCGAGCTT
AAAGTGCTGAAACGCGCAGAAGGCGATGGCGAAGGCTTCATCGTTATTGATGACCTGGTGGATACCGGTG
GTACTGCGGTTGCGATTCGTGAAATGTATCCAAAAGCGCACTTTGTCACCATCTTCGCAAAACCGGCTGG
TCGTCCGCTGGTTGATGACTATGTTGTTGATATCCCGCAAGATACCTGGATTGAACAGCCGTGGGATATG
GGCGTCGTATTCGTCCCGCCAATCTCCGGTCGCTAATCTTTTCAACGCCTGGCACTGCCGGGCGTTGTTC
TTTTTAACTTCAGGCGGGTTACAATAGTTTCCAGTAAGTATTCTGGAGGCTGCATCCATGACACAGGCAA
ACCTGAGCGAAACCCTGTTCAAACCCCGCTTTAAACATCCTGAAACCTCGACGCTAGTCCGCCGCTTTAA
TCACGGCGCACAACCGCCTGTGCAGTCGGCCCTTGATGGTAAAACCATCCCTCACTGGTATCGCATGATT
AACCGTCTGATGTGGATCTGGCGCGGCATTGACCCACGCGAAATCCTCGACGTCCAGGCACGTATTGTGA
TGAGCGATGCCGAACGTACCGACGATGATTTATACGATACGGTGATTGGCTACCGTGGCGGCAACTGGAT
TTATGAGTGGGCCCCGGATCTTTGTGAAGGAACCTTACTTCTGTGGTGTGACATAATTGGACAAACTACC
TACAGAGATTTAAAGCTCTAAGGTAAATATAAAATTTTTAAGTGTATAATGTGTTAAACTACTGATTCTA
ATTGTTTGTGTATTTTAGATTCCAACCTATGGAACTGATGAATGGGAGCAGTGGTGGAATGCCTTTAATG
AGGAAAACCTGTTTTGCTCAGAAGAAATGCCATCTAGTGATGATGAGGCTACTGCTGACTCTCAACATTC
TACTCCTCCAAAAAAGAAGAGAAAGGTAGAAGACCCCAAGGACTTTCCTTCAGAATTGCTAAGTTTTTTG
AGTCATGCTGTGTTTAGTAATAGAACTCTTGCTTGCTTTGCTATTTACACCACAAAGGAAAAAGCTGCAC
TGCTATACAAGAAAATTATGGAAAAATATTCTGTAACCTTTATAAGTAGGCATAACAGTTATAATCATAA
CATACTGTTTTTTCTTACTCCACACAGGCATAGAGTGTCTGCTATTAATAACTATGCTCAAAAATTGTGT
ACCTTTAGCTTTTTAATTTGTAAAGGGGTTAATAAGGAATATTTGATGTATAGTGCCTTGACTAGAGATC
ATAATCAGCCATACCACATTTGTAGAGGTTTTACTTGCTTTAAAAAACCTCCCACACCTCCCCCTGAACC
TGAAACATAAAATGAATGCAATTGTTGTTGTTAACTTGTTTATTGCAGCTTATAATGGTTACAAATAAAG
CAATAGCATCACAAATTTCACAAATAAAGCATTTTTTTCACTGCATTCTAGTTGTGGTTTGTCCAAACTC
ATCAATGTATCTTATCATGTCTGGATCAACTGGATAACTCAAGCTAACCAAAATCATCCCAAACTTCCCA
CCCCATACCCTATTACCACTGCCAATTACCTGTGGTTTCATTTACTCTAAACCTGTGATTCCTCTGAATT
ATTTTCATTTTAAAGAAATTGTATTTGTTAAATATGTACTACAAACTTAGTAGTTGGAAGGGCTAATTCA
CTCCCAAAGAAGACAAGATATCCTTGATCTGTGGATCTACCACACACAAGGCTACTTCCCTGATTAGCAG
AACTACACACCAGGGCCAGGGGTCAGATATCCACTGACCTTTGGATGGTGCTACAAGCTAGTACCAGTTG
AGCCAGATAAGGTAGAAGAGGCCAATAAAGGAGAGAACACCAGCTTGTTACACCCTGTGAGCCTGCATGG
GATGGATGACCCGGAGAGAGAAGTGTTAGAGTGGAGGTTTGACAGCCGCCTAGCATTTC
Features (pLannotate 1.2.2; 32 found; start..end, strand, type, name):
     92..349     +  LTR            5' LTR (truncated): truncated 5' long terminal repeat (LTR) from HIV-1
    396..521     +  misc_feature   HIV-1 Ψ: packaging signal of human immunodeficiency virus type 1
    505..868     +  CDS            HIV-1 gag (fragment): gag protein from human immunodeficiency virus 1; gag
   1014..1247    +  misc_feature   RRE: The Rev response element (RRE) of HIV-1 allows for Rev-dependent mRNA export from the nucleus to the cytoplasm.
   1624..1724    +  CDS            Rev (fragment): human immunodeficiency virus 1 (HIV-1) Rev protein; rev; enhances nuclear export of unspliced and incompletely spliced viral mRNAs
   1786..1852    +  CDS            small t antigen (fragment): SV40 (simian virus 40) small t antigen
   1859..3037    +  promoter       EF-1α promoter: strong constitutive promoter for human elongation factor EF-1α
   3085..3202    +  misc_feature   cPPT/CTS: central polypurine tract and central termination sequence of HIV-1
   3406..3868    +  misc_feature   IRES: internal ribosome entry site (IRES) of the encephalomyocarditis virus (EMCV)
   3901..4500    +  CDS            PuroR: puromycin N-acetyltransferase; pac from Streptomyces alboniger; confers resistance to puromycin
   4524..5112    +  misc_feature   WPRE: woodchuck hepatitis virus posttranscriptional regulatory element
   5131..5235    +  CDS            nef (fragment): NEF_HV1LA - Experimental evidence at protein level: Swiss-Prot protein existence level 1. Extracellular Nef protein targets CD4(+) T-lymphocytes for apoptosis by interacting with CXCR4 surface receptors. From Human immunodeficiency virus type 1 group M subtype B (isolate Lai) (HIV-1).
   5256..5289    +  protein_bind   loxP: Cre-mediated recombination occurs in the 8-bp core sequence (GCATACAT). Cre recombinase
   5309..5489    +  LTR            5' LTR (truncated): truncated 5' long terminal repeat (LTR) from HIV-1
   5514..5532    -  promoter       SP6 promoter: promoter for bacteriophage SP6 RNA polymerase
   5760..6039    +  CDS            TcR (fragment): tetracycline efflux protein; tet; confers resistance to tetracycline
   6040..6088    -  misc_feature   bom (fragment): basis of mobility region from pBR322
   6190..6225    -  CDS            rop (fragment): Rop protein, which maintains plasmids at low copy number; rop
   6320..6424    +  promoter       AmpR promoter: bla
   6425..7285    +  CDS            AmpR: β-lactamase; bla; confers resistance to ampicillin, carbenicillin, and related antibiotics
   7456..8044    +  rep_origin     ori: high-copy-number ColE1/pMB1/pBR322/pUC origin of replication
   8227..8283    +  CDS            lacI (fragment): lac repressor; lacI; The lac repressor binds to the lac operator to inhibit transcription in E. coli. This inhibition can be relieved by adding lactose or isopropyl-β-D-thiogalactopyranoside (IPTG).
   8290..8619    +  promoter       SV40 promoter: SV40 enhancer and early promoter
   8819..8938    +  CDS            gpt (fragment): XGPT_ECOLI - Also known as gpp, gxu. Experimental evidence at protein level: Swiss-Prot protein existence level 1. Purine salvage pathway enzyme that catalyzes the transfer of the ribosyl-5-phosphate group from 5-phospho-alpha-D-ribose 1- diphosphate (PRPP) to the N9 position of the 6-oxopurines guanine and xanthine to form the corresponding ribonucleotides GMP (guanosine 5'- monophosphate) and XMP (xanthosine 5'-monophosphate), with the release of PPi. To a lesser extent, also acts on hypoxanthine (PubMed:9100006, PubMed:3886014). Does not ribophosphorylate adenine (PubMed:3886014). From Esch
   8938..9273    +  CDS            gpt (fragment): XGPT_ECOLI - Also known as gpp, gxu. Experimental evidence at protein level: Swiss-Prot protein existence level 1. Purine salvage pathway enzyme that catalyzes the transfer of the ribosyl-5-phosphate group from 5-phospho-alpha-D-ribose 1- diphosphate (PRPP) to the N9 position of the 6-oxopurines guanine and xanthine to form the corresponding ribonucleotides GMP (guanosine 5'- monophosphate) and XMP (xanthosine 5'-monophosphate), with the release of PPi. To a lesser extent, also acts on hypoxanthine (PubMed:9100006, PubMed:3886014). Does not ribophosphorylate adenine (PubMed:3886014). From Esch
   9368..9673    +  CDS            frsA (fragment): FRSA_ECOLI - Also known as yafA. Experimental evidence at protein level: Swiss-Prot protein existence level 1. Catalyzes the hydrolysis of esters (PubMed:15808744). Displays esterase activity toward pNP-butyrate (PubMed:15808744). May stimulate mixed-acid fermentation by acting as a fermentation/respiration switch that down-regulates respiration and up- regulates fermentation rates (PubMed:15169777). From Escherichia coli (strain K12).
   9677..9751    +  CDS            small t antigen (fragment): SV40 (simian virus 40) small t antigen
   9753..9818    +  intron         small t intron: SV40 (simian virus 40) small t antigen intron
   9948..9968    +  CDS            SV40 NLS: nuclear localization signal of SV40 (simian virus 40) large T antigen
  10287..10370   +  CDS            large T antigen (fragment): large T antigen from SV40 (simian virus 40)
  10393..10527   +  polyA_signal   SV40 poly(A) signal: SV40 polyadenylation signal
  10695..10979   +  LTR            3' LTR (fragment): 3' long terminal repeat (LTR) from HIV-1
